>Addgene plasmid #98192 | UKNP1.19.1 | depositor full sequence | sequence record 180003 | UKNP1.19.1 sequence 7263 bps
GACGGATCGGGAGATCTCCCGATCCCCTATGGTCGACTCTCAGTACAATCTGCTCTGATGCCGCATAGTT
AAGCCAGTATCTGCTCCCTGCTTGTGTGTTGGAGGTCGCTGAGTAGTGCGCGAGCAAAATTTAAGCTACA
ACAAGGCAAGGCTTGACCGACAATTGCATGAAGAATCTGCTTAGGGTTAGGCGTTTTGCGCTGCTTCGCG
ATGTACGGGCCAGATATACGCGTTGACATTGATTATTGACTAGTTATTAATAGTAATCAATTACGGGGTC
ATTAGTTCATAGCCCATATATGGAGTTCCGCGTTACATAACTTACGGTAAATGGCCCGCCTGGCTGACCG
CCCAACGACCCCCGCCCATTGACGTCAATAATGACGTATGTTCCCATAGTAACGCCAATAGGGACTTTCC
ATTGACGTCAATGGGTGGACTATTTACGGTAAACTGCCCACTTGGCAGTACATCAAGTGTATCATATGCC
AAGTACGCCCCCTATTGACGTCAATGACGGTAAATGGCCCGCCTGGCATTATGCCCAGTACATGACCTTA
TGGGACTTTCCTACTTGGCAGTACATCTACGTATTAGTCATCGCTATTACCATGGTGATGCGGTTTTGGC
AGTACATCAATGGGCGTGGATAGCGGTTTGACTCACGGGGATTTCCAAGTCTCCACCCCATTGACGTCAA
TGGGAGTTTGTTTTGGCACCAAAATCAACGGGACTTTCCAAAATGTCGTAACAACTCCGCCCCATTGACG
CAAATGGGCGGTAGGCGTGTACGGTGGGAGGTCTATATAAGCAGAGCTCTCTGGCTAACTAGAGAACCCA
CTGCTTACTGGCTTATCGAAATTAATACGACTCACTATAGGGAGACCCAAGCTGGCTAGTTAAGCTTGGT
ACCGAGCTCGGATCCAGTACCCTTCACCATGGGTTGCTCTTTCTCTATCTTCCTCTTGGCTTTGCTGTCC
TGTTTGACCATCCCAGCTTCCGCTTATGAGGTGCGCAACGTGTCCGGGGTGTACCAAGTCACGAACGACT
GCTCCAACACAAGCATTGTGTATGAGGCAGCGGACATGATTATGCATATCCCCGGGTGCGTGCCCTGTGT
TCGGGAGGGCAACTTCTCCCGCTGTTGGGTACCGCTCACCCCCACGCTCGCGGCTAGGAACGCCAGCATC
CCCACTACGACAATACGACGTCACGTCGATTTGCTCGTTGGGGCGGCCGCTTTCTGCTCCGCTATGTACG
TGGGGGATCTCTGCGGATCTGTTTTCCTTGTCTCCCAGCTGTTCACCTTCTCGCCTCGCCGGCATGAGAC
AGTACAGGACTGCAATTGCTCAATCTATCCCGGCCATGTATCAGGTCATCGCATGGCTTGGGATATGATG
ATGAACTGGTCACCTACAACAGCCTTAGTGGTATCACAGTTACTCCGGATCCCACAAGCTGTCGTGGACA
TGGTGGCGGGGGCCCACTGGGGAATCCTGGCGGGCCTCGCCTACTATTCCATGGCGGGGAACTGGGCTAA
GGTCTTAATTGTGATGCTACTCTTTGCCGGCGTTGACGGGACCGGCACCTACACGACGGGGGGGGCCCAG
GGCCGCAGCGCTCAGCGGCTTACGTCCTTCTTTTCAGTTGGGGCATCTCAGAAGATCCAGCTCATAAACA
CCAACGGCAGCTGGCACATCAACAGGACTGCTTTGAACTGCAACGACTCCCTCCAGACTGGTTTCATCGC
CGCGCTGTTCTACAGACACAAATTCAACGCGTCCGGATGCCCAGAGCGCATGGCCAGCTGTCGCCCCATT
AGCGAGTTCGCCCAGGGGTGGGGTCCCATCACCTATGCCGAGTCGAAAAGCTCGGACCAGAGGCCCTATT
GTTGGCACTACGCTCCCGAACCGTGCGGTATCGTGGCTGCGTCGCAGGTGTGTGGTCCAGTATATTGCTT
CACCCCAAGCCCCGTTGTGGTGGGGACGACCGATCGCTTCGGCGTCCCTACGTACAGCTGGGGGGAGAAT
GAGACGGACGTGCTGCTTCTCAACAACACGCGGCCGCCGCAAGGCAACTGGTTCGGCTGTACGTGGATGA
ATAGCACTGGGTTCACTAAGACGTGTGGGGGCCCCCCGTGCAACATCGGGGGGGTTGGTAACAACACCTT
GATCTGTCCCACGGACTGCTTCCGGAAGCACCCCGAGGCCACTTACACCAAATGCGGTTCTGGGCCCTGG
CTGACACCCAGGTGCCTGGTTGACTACCCATACAGGCTTTGGCACTACCCCTGCACCGTCAACTTTACCA
TCTTCAAAGTTAGGATGTATGTGGGGGGCGTGGAGCATAGGCTCAACGCCGCATGCAATTGGACTCGAGG
AGAGCGGTGTAACTTGGAAGACAGGGATAGATCAGAGCTCAGCCCGCTGCTGCTGTCCACGACAGAGTGG
CAGGTATTGCCTTGTTCCTTCACCACCTTACCGGCTCTGTCCACTGGTTTGATTCATCTCCATCAGAACA
TCGTGGACGTGCAATACCTGTACGGTATAGGGTCGGCGGCCGTCTCCTTTGCAATCAAATGGGAGTATGT
CCTGTTGCTCTTCCTTCTCCTGGCGGACGCGCGCGTTTGTGCCTGCTTGTGGATGATGCTGCTGATAGCC
CAGGCTGAGGCCTAATCTAGAAACTTTAAGGGTCAAGACAATTCTGCAGATATCCAGCACAGTGGCGGCC
GCTCGAGTCTAGAGGGCCCGCGGTTCGAAGGTAAGCCTATCCCTAACCCTCTCCTCGGTCTCGATTCTAC
GCGTACCGGTCATCATCACCATCACCATTGAGTTTAAACCCGCTGATCAGCCTCGACTGTGCCTTCTAGT
TGCCAGCCATCTGTTGTTTGCCCCTCCCCCGTGCCTTCCTTGACCCTGGAAGGTGCCACTCCCACTGTCC
TTTCCTAATAAAATGAGGAAATTGCATCGCATTGTCTGAGTAGGTGTCATTCTATTCTGGGGGGTGGGGT
GGGGCAGGACAGCAAGGGGGAGGATTGGGAAGACAATAGCAGGCATGCTGGGGATGCGGTGGGCTCTATG
GCTTCTGAGGCGGAAAGAACCAGCTGGGGCTCTAGGGGGTATCCCC
[124 nt withheld, positions 3127-3250]
C
[32 nt withheld, positions 3252-3283]
CA
[57 nt withheld, positions 3286-3342]
A
[49 nt withheld, positions 3344-3392]
CCTTTGACGTTGGAGTCCACGTTCTTT
[37 nt withheld, positions 3420-3456]
ACCCTATCTCGGTCTATTCTTTTGATTTATAAGGGATTTTGGGGATTTCGGCCTATTGGTTAAAAAATGA
GCTGATTTAACAAAAATTTAACGCGAATTAATTCTGTGGAATGTGTGTCAGTTAGGGTGTGGAAAGTCCC
CAGGCTCCCCAGGCAGGCAGAAGTATGCAAAGCATGCATCTCAATTAGTCAGCAACCAGGTGTGGAAAGT
CCCCAGGCTCCCCAGCAGGCAGAAGTATGCAAAGCATGCATCTCAATTAGTCAGCAACCATAGTCCCGCC
CCTAACTCCGCCCATCCCGCCCCTAACTCCGCCCAGTTCCGCCCATTCTCCGCCCCATGGCTGACTAATT
TTTTTTATTTATGCAGAGGCCGAGGCCGCCTCTGCCTCTGAGCTATTCCAGAAGTAGTGAGGAGGCTTTT
TTGGAGGCCTAGGCTTTTGCAAAAAGCTCCCGGGAGCTTGTATATCCATTTTCGGATCTGATCAAGAGAC
AGGATGAGGATCGTTTCGCATGATTGAACAAGATGGATTGCACGCAGGTTCTCCGGCCGCTTGGGTGGAG
AGGCTATTCGGCTATGACTGGGCACAACAGACAATCGGCTGCTCTGATGCCGCCGTGTTCCGGCTGTCAG
CGCAGGGGCGCCCGGTTCTTTTTGTCAAGACCGACCTGTCCGGTGCCCTGAATGAACTGCAGGACGAGGC
AGCGCGGCTATCGTGGCTGGCCACGACGGGCGTTCCTTGCGCAGCTGTGCTCGACGTTGTCACTGAAGCG
GGAAGGGACTGGCTGCTATTGGGCGAAGTGCCGGGGCAGGATCTCCTGTCATCTCACCTTGCTCCTGCCG
AGAAAGTATCCATCATGGCTGATGCAATGCGGCGGCTGCATACGCTTGATCCGGCTACCTGCCCATTCGA
CCACCAAGCGAAACATCGCATCGAGCGAGCACGTACTCGGATGGAAGCCGGTCTTGTCGATCAGGATGAT
CTGGACGAAGAGCATCAGGGGCTCGCGCCAGCCGAACTGTTCGCCAGGCTCAAGGCGCGCATGCCCGACG
GCGAGGATCTCGTCGTGACCCATGGCGATGCCTGCTTGCCGAATATCATGGTGGAAAATGGCCGCTTTTC
TGGATTCATCGACTGTGGCCGGCTGGGTGTGGCGGACCGCTATCAGGACATAGCGTTGGCTACCCGTGAT
ATTGCTGAAGAGCTTGGCGGCGAATGGGCTGACCGCTTCCTCGTGCTTTACGGTATCGCCGCTCCCGATT
CGCAGCGCATCGCCTTCTATCGCCTTCTTGACGAGTTCTTCTGAGCGGGACTCTGGGGTTCGCGAAATGA
CCGACCAAGCGACGCCCAACCTGCCATCACGAGATTTCGATTCCACCGCCGCCTTCTATGAAAGGTTGGG
CTTCGGAATCGTTTTCCGGGACGCCGGCTGGATGATCCTCCAGCGCGGGGATCTCATGCTGGAGTTCTTC
GCCCACCCCAACTTGTTTATTGCAGCTTATAATGGTTACAAATAAAGCAATAGCATCACAAATTTCACAA
ATAAAGCATTTTTTTCACTGCATTCTAGTTGTGGTTTGTCCAAACTCATCAATGTATCTTATCATGTCTG
TATACCGTCGACCTCTAGCTAGAGCTTGGCGTAATCATGGTCATAGCTGTTTCCTGTGTGAAATTGTTAT
CCGCTCACAATTCCACACAACATACGAGCCGGAAGCATAAAGTGTAAAGCCTGGGGTGCCTAATGAGTGA
GCTAACTCACATTAATTGCGTTGCGCTCACTGCCCGCTTTCCAGTCGGGAAACCTGTCGTGCCAGCTGCA
TTAATGAATCGGCCAACGCGCGGGGAGAGGCGGTTTGCGTATTGGGCGCTCTTCCGCTTCCTCGCTCACT
GACTCGCTGCGCTCGGTCGTTCGGCTGCGGCGAGCGGTATCAGCTCACTCAAAGGCGGTAATACGGTTAT
CCACAGAATCAGGGGATAACGCAGGAAAGAACATGTGAGCAAAAGGCCAGCAAAAGGCCAGGAACCGTAA
AAAGGCCGCGTTGCTGGCGTTTTTCCATAGGCTCCGCCCCCCTGACGAGCATCACAAAAATCGACGCTCA
AGTCAGAGGTGGCGAAACCCGACAGGACTATAAAGATACCAGGCGTTTCCCCCTGGAAGCTCCCTCGTGC
GCTCTCCTGTTCCGACCCTGCCGCTTACCGGATACCTGTCCGCCTTTCTCCCTTCGGGAAGCGTGGCGCT
TTCTCAATGCTCACGCTGTAGGTATCTCAGTTCGGTGTAGGTCGTTCGCTCCAAGCTGGGCTGTGTGCAC
GAACCCCCCGTTCAGCCCGACCGCTGCGCCTTATCCGGTAACTATCGTCTTGAGTCCAACCCGGTAAGAC
ACGACTTATCGCCACTGGCAGCAGCCACTGGTAACAGGATTAGCAGAGCGAGGTATGTAGGCGGTGCTAC
AGAGTTCTTGAAGTGGTGGCCTAACTACGGCTACACTAGAAGGACAGTATTTGGTATCTGCGCTCTGCTG
AAGCCAGTTACCTTCGGAAAAAGAGTTGGTAGCTCTTGATCCGGCAAACAAACCACCGCTGGTAGCGGTG
GTTTTTTTGTTTGCAAGCAGCAGATTACGCGCAGAAAAAAAGGATCTCAAGAAGATCCTTTGATCTTTTC
TACGGGGTCTGACGCTCAGTGGAACGAAAACTCACGTTAAGGGATTTTGGTCATGAGATTATCAAAAAGG
ATCTTCACCTAGATCCTTTTAAATTAAAAATGAAGTTTTAAATCAATCTAAAGTATATATGAGTAAACTT
GGTCTGACAGTTACCAATGCTTAATCAGTGAGGCACCTATCTCAGCGATCTGTCTATTTCGTTCATCCAT
AGTTGCCTGACTCCCCGTCGTGTAGATAACTACGATACGGGAGGGCTTACCATCTGGCCCCAGTGCTGCA
ATGATACCGCGAGACCCACGCTCACCGGCTCCAGATTTATCAGCAATAAACCAGCCAGCCGGAAGGGCCG
AGCGCAGAAGTGGTCCTGCAACTTTATCCGCCTCCATCCAGTCTATTAATTGTTGCCGGGAAGCTAGAGT
AAGTAGTTCGCCAGTTAATAGTTTGCGCAACGTTGTTGCCATTGCTACAGGCATCGTGGTGTCACGCTCG
TCGTTTGGTATGGCTTCATTCAGCTCCGGTTCCCAACGATCAAGGCGAGTTACATGATCCCCCATGTTGT
GCAAAAAAGCGGTTAGCTCCTTCGGTCCTCCGATCGTTGTCAGAAGTAAGTTGGCCGCAGTGTTATCACT
CATGGTTATGGCAGCACTGCATAATTCTCTTACTGTCATGCCATCCGTAAGATGCTTTTCTGTGACTGGT
GAGTACTCAACCAAGTCATTCTGAGAATAGTGTATGCGGCGACCGAGTTGCTCTTGCCCGGCGTCAATAC
GGGATAATACCGCGCCACATAGCAGAACTTTAAAAGTGCTCATCATTGGAAAACGTTCTTCGGGGCGAAA
ACTCTCAAGGATCTTACCGCTGTTGAGATCCAGTTCGATGTAACCCACTCGTGCACCCAACTGATCTTCA
GCATCTTTTACTTTCACCAGCGTTTCTGGGTGAGCAAAAACAGGAAGGCAAAATGCCGCAAAAAAGGGAA
TAAGGGCGACACGGAAATGTTGAATACTCATACTCTTCCTTTTTCAATATTATTGAAGCATTTATCAGGG
TTATTGTCTCATGAGCGGATACATATTTGAATGTATTTAGAAAAATAAACAAATAGGGGTTCCGCGCACA
TTTCCCCGAAAAGTGCCACCTGACGTC
Features (pLannotate 1.2.2; 21 found; start..end, strand, type, name):
     36..80      -  misc_feature   bom (fragment): basis of mobility region from pBR322
    235..614     +  enhancer       CMV enhancer: human cytomegalovirus immediate early enhancer
    615..818     +  promoter       CMV promoter: human cytomegalovirus (CMV) immediate early promoter
    814..847     +  LTR            5' LTR (truncated) (fragment): truncated 5' long terminal repeat (LTR) from HIV-1
    863..881     +  promoter       T7 promoter: promoter for bacteriophage T7 RNA polymerase
    942..2672    +  CDS            POLG_HCVGL (fragment): Experimental evidence at protein level: Swiss-Prot protein existence level 1. [Protease NS2]: Cysteine protease required for the proteolytic auto-cleavage between the non-structural proteins NS2 and NS3 (By similarity). The N-terminus of NS3 is required for the function of NS2 protease (active region NS2-3) (By similarity). Promotes the initiation of viral particle assembly by mediating the interaction between structural and non-structural proteins (By similarity). From Hepatitis C virus (isolate Glasgow) (HCV).
   2760..2801    +  CDS            V5 tag: epitope tag from simian virus 5
   2857..3081    +  polyA_signal   bGH poly(A) signal: bovine growth hormone polyadenylation signal
   3085..3106    +  promoter       SV40 promoter (fragment): SV40 enhancer and early promoter
   3127..3555    +  rep_origin     f1 ori (sequence partly withheld): f1 bacteriophage origin of replication; arrow indicates direction of (+) strand synthesis
   3569..3899    +  promoter       SV40 promoter: SV40 enhancer and early promoter
   3966..4757    +  CDS            neo: KKA2_KLEPN - Also known as kan, nptII. Experimental evidence at protein level: Swiss-Prot protein existence level 1. Resistance to kanamycin, neomycin, paromomycin, ribostamycin, butirosin and gentamicin B. From Klebsiella pneumoniae.
   4783..4941    +  CDS            ble (fragment): BLE_KLEPN - Experimental evidence at protein level: Swiss-Prot protein existence level 1. Binding protein with a strong affinity to the bleomycin family of antibiotics. Binds to CL990; an antimitotic-antibiotic compound. From Klebsiella pneumoniae.
   4936..5057    +  polyA_signal   SV40 poly(A) signal: SV40 polyadenylation signal
   5130..5146    -  protein_bind   lac operator: The lac repressor binds to the lac operator to inhibit transcription in E. coli. This inhibition can be relieved by adding lactose or isopropyl-β-D-thiogalactopyranoside (IPTG). lac repressor encoded by lacI
   5154..5184    -  promoter       lac promoter: promoter for the E. coli lac operon
   5199..5220    -  protein_bind   CAP binding site: CAP binding activates transcription in the presence of cAMP. E. coli catabolite activator protein
   5233..5325    -  CDS            lacI (fragment): lac repressor; lacI; The lac repressor binds to the lac operator to inhibit transcription in E. coli. This inhibition can be relieved by adding lactose or isopropyl-β-D-thiogalactopyranoside (IPTG).
   5508..6096    -  rep_origin     ori: high-copy-number ColE1/pMB1/pBR322/pUC origin of replication
   6267..7127    -  CDS            AmpR: β-lactamase; bla; confers resistance to ampicillin, carbenicillin, and related antibiotics
   7128..7232    -  promoter       AmpR promoter: bla
