>Addgene plasmid #98192 | UKNP1.19.1 | addgene full sequence | sequence record 189887 | Addgene NGS Result
CGACGGATCGGGAGATCTCCCGATCCCCTATGGTGCACTCTCAGTACAATCTGCTCTGATGCCGCATAGT
TAAGCCAGTATCTGCTCCCTGCTTGTGTGTTGGAGGTCGCTGAGTAGTGCGCGAGCAAAATTTAAGCTAC
AACAAGGCAAGGCTTGACCGACAATTGCATGAAGAATCTGCTTAGGGTTAGGCGTTTTGCGCTGCTTCGC
GATGTACGGGCCAGATATACGCGTTGACATTGATTATTGACTAGTTATTAATAGTAATCAATTACGGGGT
CATTAGTTCATAGCCCATATATGGAGTTCCGCGTTACATAACTTACGGTAAATGGCCCGCCTGGCTGACC
GCCCAACGACCCCCGCCCATTGACGTCAATAATGACGTATGTTCCCATAGTAACGCCAATAGGGACTTTC
CATTGACGTCAATGGGTGGAGTATTTACGGTAAACTGCCCACTTGGCAGTACATCAAGTGTATCATATGC
CAAGTACGCCCCCTATTGACGTCAATGACGGTAAATGGCCCGCCTGGCATTATGCCCAGTACATGACCTT
ATGGGACTTTCCTACTTGGCAGTACATCTACGTATTAGTCATCGCTATTACCATGGTGATGCGGTTTTGG
CAGTACATCAATGGGCGTGGATAGCGGTTTGACTCACGGGGATTTCCAAGTCTCCACCCCATTGACGTCA
ATGGGAGTTTGTTTTGGCACCAAAATCAACGGGACTTTCCAAAATGTCGTAACAACTCCGCCCCATTGAC
GCAAATGGGCGGTAGGCGTGTACGGTGGGAGGTCTATATAAGCAGAGCTCTCTGGCTAACTAGAGAACCC
ACTGCTTACTGGCTTATCGAAATTAATACGACTCACTATAGGGAGACCCAAGCTGGCTAGTTAAGCTTGG
TACCGAGCTCGGATCCAGTACCCTTCACCATGGGTTGCTCTTTCTCTATCTTCCTCTTGGCTTTGCTGTC
CTGTTTGACCATCCCAGCTTCCGCTTATGAGGTGCGCAACGTGTCCGGGGTGTACCAAGTCACGAACGAC
TGCTCCAACACAAGCATTGTGTATGAGGCAGCGGACATGATTATGCATATCCCCGGGTGCGTGCCCTGTG
TTCGGGAGGGCAACTTCTCCCGCTGTTGGGTACCGCTCACCCCCACGCTCGCGGCTAGGAACGCCAGCAT
CCCCACTACGACAATACGACGTCACGTCGATTTGCTCGTTGGGGCGGCCGCTTTCTGCTCCGCTATGTAC
GTGGGGGATCTCTGCGGATCTGTTTTCCTTGTCTCCCAGCTGTTCACCTTCTCGCCTCGCCGGCATGAGA
CAGTACAGGACTGCAATTGCTCAATCTATCCCGGCCATGTATCAGGTCATCGCATGGCTTGGGATATGAT
GATGAACTGGTCACCTACAACAGCCTTAGTGGTATCACAGTTACTCCGGATCCCACAAGCTGTCGTGGAC
ATGGTGGCGGGGGCCCACTGGGGAATCCTGGCGGGCCTCGCCTACTATTCCATGGCGGGGAACTGGGCTA
AGGTCTTAATTGTGATGCTACTCTTTGCCGGCGTTGACGGGACCGGCACCTACACGACGGGGGGGGCCCA
GGGCCGCAGCGCTCAGCGGCTTACGTCCTTCTTTTCAGTTGGGGCATCTCAGAAGATCCAGCTCATAAAC
ACCAACGGCAGCTGGCACATCAACAGGACTGCTTTGAACTGCAACGACTCCCTCCAGACTGGTTTCATCG
CCGCGCTGTTCTACAGACACAAATTCAACGCGTCCGGATGCCCAGAGCGCATGGCCAGCTGTCGCCCCAT
TAGCGAGTTCGCCCAGGGGTGGGGTCCCATCACCTATGCCGAGTCGAAAAGCTCGGACCAGAGGCCCTAT
TGTTGGCACTACGCTCCCGAACCGTGCGGTATCGTGGCTGCGTCGCAGGTGTGTGGTCCAGTATATTGCT
TCACCCCAAGCCCCGTTGTGGTGGGGACGACCGATCGCTTCGGCGTCCCTACGTACAGCTGGGGGGAGAA
TGAGACGGACGTGCTGCTTCTCAACAACACGCGGCCGCCGCAAGGCAACTGGTTCGGCTGTACGTGGATG
AATAGCACTGGGTTCACTAAGACGTGTGGGGGCCCCCCGTGCAACATCGGGGGGGTTGGTAACAACACCT
TGATCTGTCCCACGGACTGCTTCCGGAAGCACCCCGAGGCCACTTACACCAAATGCGGTTCTGGGCCCTG
GCTGACACCCAGGTGCCTGGTTGACTACCCATACAGGCTTTGGCACTACCCCTGCACCGTCAACTTTACC
ATCTTCAAAGTTAGGATGTATGTGGGGGGCGTGGAGCATAGGCTCAACGCCGCATGCAATTGGACTCGAG
GAGAGCGGTGTAACTTGGAAGACAGGGATAGATCAGAGCTCAGCCCGCTGCTGCTGTCCACGACAGAGTG
GCAGGTATTGCCTTGTTCCTTCACCACCTTACCGGCTCTGTCCACTGGTTTGATTCATCTCCATCAGAAC
ATCGTGGACGTGCAATACCTGTACGGTATAGGGTCGGCGGCCGTCTCCTTTGCAATCAAATGGGAGTATG
TCCTGTTGCTCTTCCTTCTCCTGGCGGACGCGCGCGTTTGTGCCTGCTTGTGGATGATGCTGCTGATAGC
CCAGGCTGAGGCCTAATCTAGAAACTTTAAGGGTCAAGACAATTCTGCAGATATCCAGCACAGTGGCGGC
CGCTCGAGTCTAGAGGGCCCGCGGTTCGAAGGTAAGCCTATCCCTAACCCTCTCCTCGGTCTCGATTCTA
CGCGTACCGGTCATCATCACCATCACCATTGAGTTTAAACCCGCTGATCAGCCTCGACTGTGCCTTCTAG
TTGCCAGCCATCTGTTGTTTGCCCCTCCCCCGTGCCTTCCTTGACCCTGGAAGGTGCCACTCCCACTGTC
CTTTCCTAATAAAATGAGGAAATTGCATCGCATTGTCTGAGTAGGTGTCATTCTATTCTGGGGGGTGGGG
TGGGGCAGGACAGCAAGGGGGAGGATTGGGAAGACAATAGCAGGCATGCTGGGGATGCGGTGGGCTCTAT
GGCTTCTGAGGCGGAAAGAACCAGCTGGGGCTCTAGGGGGTATCCCC
[124 nt withheld, positions 3128-3251]
C
[91 nt withheld, positions 3253-3343]
A
[49 nt withheld, positions 3345-3393]
CCTTTGACGTTGGAGTCCACGTTCTTT
[37 nt withheld, positions 3421-3457]
ACCCTATCTCGGTCTATTCTTTTGATTTATAAGGGATTTTGCCGATTTCGGCCTATTGGTTAAAAAATGA
GCTGATTTAACAAAAATTTAACGCGAATTAATTCTGTGGAATGTGTGTCAGTTAGGGTGTGGAAAGTCCC
CAGGCTCCCCAGCAGGCAGAAGTATGCAAAGCATGCATCTCAATTAGTCAGCAACCAGGTGTGGAAAGTC
CCCAGGCTCCCCAGCAGGCAGAAGTATGCAAAGCATGCATCTCAATTAGTCAGCAACCATAGTCCCGCCC
CTAACTCCGCCCATCCCGCCCCTAACTCCGCCCAGTTCCGCCCATTCTCCGCCCCATGGCTGACTAATTT
TTTTTATTTATGCAGAGGCCGAGGCCGCCTCTGCCTCTGAGCTATTCCAGAAGTAGTGAGGAGGCTTTTT
TGGAGGCCTAGGCTTTTGCAAAAAGCTCCCGGGAGCTTGTATATCCATTTTCGGATCTGATCAAGAGACA
GGATGAGGATCGTTTCGCATGATTGAACAAGATGGATTGCACGCAGGTTCTCCGGCCGCTTGGGTGGAGA
GGCTATTCGGCTATGACTGGGCACAACAGACAATCGGCTGCTCTGATGCCGCCGTGTTCCGGCTGTCAGC
GCAGGGGCGCCCGGTTCTTTTTGTCAAGACCGACCTGTCCGGTGCCCTGAATGAACTGCAGGACGAGGCA
GCGCGGCTATCGTGGCTGGCCACGACGGGCGTTCCTTGCGCAGCTGTGCTCGACGTTGTCACTGAAGCGG
GAAGGGACTGGCTGCTATTGGGCGAAGTGCCGGGGCAGGATCTCCTGTCATCTCACCTTGCTCCTGCCGA
GAAAGTATCCATCATGGCTGATGCAATGCGGCGGCTGCATACGCTTGATCCGGCTACCTGCCCATTCGAC
CACCAAGCGAAACATCGCATCGAGCGAGCACGTACTCGGATGGAAGCCGGTCTTGTCGATCAGGATGATC
TGGACGAAGAGCATCAGGGGCTCGCGCCAGCCGAACTGTTCGCCAGGCTCAAGGCGCGCATGCCCGACGG
CGAGGATCTCGTCGTGACCCATGGCGATGCCTGCTTGCCGAATATCATGGTGGAAAATGGCCGCTTTTCT
GGATTCATCGACTGTGGCCGGCTGGGTGTGGCGGACCGCTATCAGGACATAGCGTTGGCTACCCGTGATA
TTGCTGAAGAGCTTGGCGGCGAATGGGCTGACCGCTTCCTCGTGCTTTACGGTATCGCCGCTCCCGATTC
GCAGCGCATCGCCTTCTATCGCCTTCTTGACGAGTTCTTCTGAGCGGGACTCTGGGGTTCGCGAAATGAC
CGACCAAGCGACGCCCAACCTGCCATCACGAGATTTCGATTCCACCGCCGCCTTCTATGAAAGGTTGGGC
TTCGGAATCGTTTTCCGGGACGCCGGCTGGATGATCCTCCAGCGCGGGGATCTCATGCTGGAGTTCTTCG
CCCACCCCAACTTGTTTATTGCAGCTTATAATGGTTACAAATAAAGCAATAGCATCACAAATTTCACAAA
TAAAGCATTTTTTTCACTGCATTCTAGTTGTGGTTTGTCCAAACTCATCAATGTATCTTATCATGTCTGT
ATACCGTCGACCTCTAGCTAGAGCTTGGCGTAATCATGGTCATAGCTGTTTCCTGTGTGAAATTGTTATC
CGCTCACAATTCCACACAACATACGAGCCGGAAGCATAAAGTGTAAAGCCTGGGGTGCCTAATGAGTGAG
CTAACTCACATTAATTGCGTTGCGCTCACTGCCCGCTTTCCAGTCGGGAAACCTGTCGTGCCAGCTGCAT
TAATGAATCGGCCAACGCGCGGGGAGAGGCGGTTTGCGTATTGGGCGCTCTTCCGCTTCCTCGCTCACTG
ACTCGCTGCGCTCGGTCGTTCGGCTGCGGCGAGCGGTATCAGCTCACTCAAAGGCGGTAATACGGTTATC
CACAGAATCAGGGGATAACGCAGGAAAGAACATGTGAGCAAAAGGCCAGCAAAAGGCCAGGAACCGTAAA
AAGGCCGCGTTGCTGGCGTTTTTCCATAGGCTCCGCCCCCCTGACGAGCATCACAAAAATCGACGCTCAA
GTCAGAGGTGGCGAAACCCGACAGGACTATAAAGATACCAGGCGTTTCCCCCTGGAAGCTCCCTCGTGCG
CTCTCCTGTTCCGACCCTGCCGCTTACCGGATACCTGTCCGCCTTTCTCCCTTCGGGAAGCGTGGCGCTT
TCTCATAGCTCACGCTGTAGGTATCTCAGTTCGGTGTAGGTCGTTCGCTCCAAGCTGGGCTGTGTGCACG
AACCCCCCGTTCAGCCCGACCGCTGCGCCTTATCCGGTAACTATCGTCTTGAGTCCAACCCGGTAAGACA
CGACTTATCGCCACTGGCAGCAGCCACTGGTAACAGGATTAGCAGAGCGAGGTATGTAGGCGGTGCTACA
GAGTTCTTGAAGTGGTGGCCTAACTACGGCTACACTAGAAGAACAGTATTTGGTATCTGCGCTCTGCTGA
AGCCAGTTACCTTCGGAAAAAGAGTTGGTAGCTCTTGATCCGGCAAACAAACCACCGCTGGTAGCGGTGG
TTTTTTTGTTTGCAAGCAGCAGATTACGCGCAGAAAAAAAGGATCTCAAGAAGATCCTTTGATCTTTTCT
ACGGGGTCTGACGCTCAGTGGAACGAAAACTCACGTTAAGGGATTTTGGTCATGAGATTATCAAAAAGGA
TCTTCACCTAGATCCTTTTAAATTAAAAATGAAGTTTTAAATCAATCTAAAGTATATATGAGTAAACTTG
GTCTGACAGTTACCAATGCTTAATCAGTGAGGCACCTATCTCAGCGATCTGTCTATTTCGTTCATCCATA
GTTGCCTGACTCCCCGTCGTGTAGATAACTACGATACGGGAGGGCTTACCATCTGGCCCCAGTGCTGCAA
TGATACCGCGAGACCCACGCTCACCGGCTCCAGATTTATCAGCAATAAACCAGCCAGCCGGAAGGGCCGA
GCGCAGAAGTGGTCCTGCAACTTTATCCGCCTCCATCCAGTCTATTAATTGTTGCCGGGAAGCTAGAGTA
AGTAGTTCGCCAGTTAATAGTTTGCGCAACGTTGTTGCCATTGCTACAGGCATCGTGGTGTCACGCTCGT
CGTTTGGTATGGCTTCATTCAGCTCCGGTTCCCAACGATCAAGGCGAGTTACATGATCCCCCATGTTGTG
CAAAAAAGCGGTTAGCTCCTTCGGTCCTCCGATCGTTGTCAGAAGTAAGTTGGCCGCAGTGTTATCACTC
ATGGTTATGGCAGCACTGCATAATTCTCTTACTGTCATGCCATCCGTAAGATGCTTTTCTGTGACTGGTG
AGTACTCAACCAAGTCATTCTGAGAATAGTGTATGCGGCGACCGAGTTGCTCTTGCCCGGCGTCAATACG
GGATAATACCGCGCCACATAGCAGAACTTTAAAAGTGCTCATCATTGGAAAACGTTCTTCGGGGCGAAAA
CTCTCAAGGATCTTACCGCTGTTGAGATCCAGTTCGATGTAACCCACTCGTGCACCCAACTGATCTTCAG
CATCTTTTACTTTCACCAGCGTTTCTGGGTGAGCAAAAACAGGAAGGCAAAATGCCGCAAAAAAGGGAAT
AAGGGCGACACGGAAATGTTGAATACTCATACTCTTCCTTTTTCAATATTATTGAAGCATTTATCAGGGT
TATTGTCTCATGAGCGGATACATATTTGAATGTATTTAGAAAAATAAACAAATAGGGGTTCCGCGCACAT
TTCCCCGAAAAGTGCCACCTGACGT
Features (pLannotate 1.2.2; 21 found; start..end, strand, type, name):
     29..81      -  misc_feature   bom (fragment): basis of mobility region from pBR322
    236..615     +  enhancer       CMV enhancer: human cytomegalovirus immediate early enhancer
    616..819     +  promoter       CMV promoter: human cytomegalovirus (CMV) immediate early promoter
    815..848     +  LTR            5' LTR (truncated) (fragment): truncated 5' long terminal repeat (LTR) from HIV-1
    864..882     +  promoter       T7 promoter: promoter for bacteriophage T7 RNA polymerase
    943..2673    +  CDS            POLG_HCVGL (fragment): Experimental evidence at protein level: Swiss-Prot protein existence level 1. [Protease NS2]: Cysteine protease required for the proteolytic auto-cleavage between the non-structural proteins NS2 and NS3 (By similarity). The N-terminus of NS3 is required for the function of NS2 protease (active region NS2-3) (By similarity). Promotes the initiation of viral particle assembly by mediating the interaction between structural and non-structural proteins (By similarity). From Hepatitis C virus (isolate Glasgow) (HCV).
   2761..2802    +  CDS            V5 tag: epitope tag from simian virus 5
   2858..3082    +  polyA_signal   bGH poly(A) signal: bovine growth hormone polyadenylation signal
   3086..3107    +  promoter       SV40 promoter (fragment): SV40 enhancer and early promoter
   3128..3556    +  rep_origin     f1 ori (sequence partly withheld): f1 bacteriophage origin of replication; arrow indicates direction of (+) strand synthesis
   3570..3899    +  promoter       SV40 promoter: SV40 enhancer and early promoter
   3966..4757    +  CDS            neo: KKA2_KLEPN - Also known as kan, nptII. Experimental evidence at protein level: Swiss-Prot protein existence level 1. Resistance to kanamycin, neomycin, paromomycin, ribostamycin, butirosin and gentamicin B. From Klebsiella pneumoniae.
   4783..4941    +  CDS            ble (fragment): BLE_KLEPN - Experimental evidence at protein level: Swiss-Prot protein existence level 1. Binding protein with a strong affinity to the bleomycin family of antibiotics. Binds to CL990; an antimitotic-antibiotic compound. From Klebsiella pneumoniae.
   4936..5057    +  polyA_signal   SV40 poly(A) signal: SV40 polyadenylation signal
   5130..5146    -  protein_bind   lac operator: The lac repressor binds to the lac operator to inhibit transcription in E. coli. This inhibition can be relieved by adding lactose or isopropyl-β-D-thiogalactopyranoside (IPTG). lac repressor encoded by lacI
   5154..5184    -  promoter       lac promoter: promoter for the E. coli lac operon
   5199..5220    -  protein_bind   CAP binding site: CAP binding activates transcription in the presence of cAMP. E. coli catabolite activator protein
   5233..5325    -  CDS            lacI (fragment): lac repressor; lacI; The lac repressor binds to the lac operator to inhibit transcription in E. coli. This inhibition can be relieved by adding lactose or isopropyl-β-D-thiogalactopyranoside (IPTG).
   5508..6096    -  rep_origin     ori: high-copy-number ColE1/pMB1/pBR322/pUC origin of replication
   6267..7127    -  CDS            AmpR: β-lactamase; bla; confers resistance to ampicillin, carbenicillin, and related antibiotics
   7128..7232    -  promoter       AmpR promoter: bla
