[The description below was written by a language model from this plasmid's Addgene catalogue record and pLannotate feature annotations shown in this document.]
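Description:
UKNP1.19.1 is a mammalian expression plasmid built on the Invitrogen pcDNA3.1 V5-His TOPO backbone. It carries the hepatitis C virus E1E2 envelope glycoprotein genes cloned from patient serum. The name follows the United Kingdom Nottingham Panel convention of genotype, patient number and clone number, so this is genotype 1, patient 19, clone 1. In E. coli the plasmid is maintained at high copy number through a ColE1/pUC-type origin and selected with ampicillin via the β-lactamase gene. An f1 origin is also present, as are lac promoter/operator remnants from the backbone.

The roughly 1.7 kb insert was introduced by TOPO cloning. The automated annotation labels it as a fragment of the HCV polyprotein; the NS2 functional text attached to that label comes from the matched whole-polyprotein database entry and does not describe the cloned region, which the catalogue identifies as E1E2. The insert sits downstream of the CMV immediate-early enhancer and promoter, which drive strong constitutive transcription in mammalian cells, and upstream of the bovine growth hormone polyadenylation signal. A T7 promoter lies between the CMV promoter and the insert and serves as a sequencing primer site. A backbone V5 epitope tag is annotated downstream of the insert, but the record does not state whether it is fused in frame to E2. A separate SV40 promoter–neo–SV40 poly(A) cassette allows selection of stably transfected mammalian cells. The two sequence records, from the depositor and from the repository, differ by one nucleotide in length and give the same feature map.

The plasmid is one member of a diverse panel of patient-derived HCV glycoproteins assembled for vaccine research and for assessing resistance to monoclonal antibody neutralization.
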