Addgene plasmid #98192: UKNP1.19.1
Purpose: Expression of HCV E1E2 genes cloned from patient serum. United Kingdom Nottingham Panel x.xx.xx (genotype.patient number.clone number)
Depositing lab: Jonathan Ball. Depositing organization: University of Nottingham. Publication: A Diverse Panel of Hepatitis C Virus Glycoproteins for Use in Vaccine Research Reveals Extremes of Monoclonal Antibody Neutralization Resistance. Urbanowicz RA, McClure CP, Brown RJ, Tsoleridis T, Persson MA, Krey T, Irving WL, Ball JK, Tarr AW. J Virol. 2015 Dec 23;90(7):3288-301. doi: 10.1128/JVI.02700-15. PubMed 26699643.
Backbone
  Vector backbone: pcDNA3.1_V5-His_Topo
  Backbone manufacturer: Invitrogen
  Vector type: Mammalian Expression
Growth in bacteria
  Bacterial resistance: Ampicillin, 100 μg/mL
  Growth temperature: 37°C
  Growth strain: DH5alpha
  Copy number: High Copy
Gene/Insert
  Gene/Insert name: HCV E1E2 (alt name: UKNP1.19.1)
  Species: Hepatitis C virus
  Insert size (bp): 1734
  GenBank ID: KU285196.1
  Cloning method: TOPO Cloning
  Sequencing primers: 5′ T7F; 3′ bGHR
Terms and licenses: Academic/Nonprofit Terms; Industry Terms: Not Available to Industry
How to cite: UKNP1.19.1 was a gift from Jonathan Ball (Addgene plasmid # 98192 ; http://n2t.net/addgene:98192 ; RRID:Addgene_98192)
